Addgene plasmid #144133: TFORF2601
Purpose: Lentiviral vector for overexpressing transcription factor ORFs with unique 24-bp barcodes. Barcodes facilitate identification of transcription factors in pooled screens.
Depositing lab: Feng Zhang. Depositing organization: Broad Institute. Publication: A transcription factor atlas of directed differentiation. Joung J, Ma S, Tay T, Geiger-Schuller KR, Kirchgatterer PC, Verdine VK, Guo B, Arias-Garcia MA, Allen WE, Singh A, Kuksenko O, Abudayyeh OO, Gootenberg JS, Fu Z, Macrae RK, Buenrostro JD, Regev A, Zhang F. Cell. 2023 Jan 5;186(1):209-229.e26. doi: 10.1016/j.cell.2022.11.026. PubMed 36608654.
Backbone
  Vector backbone: pLX_TRC317
  Backbone manufacturer: Broad Institute Genetic Perturbation Platform
  Backbone size w/o insert (bp): 8264
  Vector type: Mammalian Expression, Lentiviral
  Selectable markers: Puromycin
Growth in bacteria
  Bacterial resistance: Ampicillin, 100 μg/mL
  Growth temperature: 37°C
  Growth strain: NEB Stable
  Copy number: High Copy
Gene/Insert
  Gene/Insert name: POU6F2
  Species: H. sapiens (human)
  Insert size (bp): 2177
  Entrez Gene: POU6F2 (a.k.a. RPF-1, WT5, WTSL)
  Promoter: EF1a
  Cloning method: Unknown
  Sequencing primers: 5′ GGGTGGAGACTGAAGTTAGGCCAG; 3′ CACATAGCGTAAAAGGAGCAACATAG
Terms and licenses: Academic/Nonprofit Terms; Industry Terms: Not Available to Industry
Depositor comments: NM_007252,ENST00000403058 . The transcription factor ORF portion of this plasmid was synthesized by Genewiz. Please test multiple small colonies in case of plasmid recombination. To make this collection available in a timely manner, a portion of this collection was not fully sequenced by Addgene. If an Addgene verified full plasmid sequence is not available, please contact us prior to placing an order to request the full sequence.
How to cite: TFORF2601 was a gift from Feng Zhang (Addgene plasmid # 144133 ; http://n2t.net/addgene:144133 ; RRID:Addgene_144133)
