[The description below was written by a language model from this plasmid's Addgene catalogue record and pLannotate feature annotations shown in this document.]
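Description:
TFORF2601 is a lentiviral mammalian expression plasmid built on the pLX_TRC317 backbone and carrying the human transcription factor POU6F2 as a synthesized open reading frame. It belongs to a large barcoded transcription factor ORF collection in which each clone carries a unique 24-bp barcode, so that the factor delivered to a cell can be identified in pooled overexpression screens. The sequenced record is about 10.4 kb. In bacteria the plasmid is maintained through a high-copy ColE1/pUC-type origin with ampicillin resistance (AmpR). An f1 origin and leftover lac, T7 and T3 cloning-vector elements are also present in the backbone. The depositor cautions that the plasmid can recombine, as is common for LTR-containing vectors.

The viral portion has a third-generation, self-inactivating layout. An RSV promoter drives a truncated HIV-1 5' LTR, followed by the Ψ packaging signal with a gag fragment, the Rev response element, a cPPT/CTS, and a ΔU3 3' LTR with a downstream SV40 polyadenylation signal. Two expression units sit between the LTRs. An SV40 early promoter/origin region lies upstream of the puromycin N-acetyltransferase gene for selection of transduced cells. The strong constitutive EF-1α promoter then drives the POU6F2 coding sequence, and a WPRE follows to enhance transcript stability and expression. The feature table does not annotate the barcode itself, and no epitope tag or fluorescent reporter is recorded. A short U6 promoter fragment annotated between the ORF and the WPRE appears to be residual sequence rather than a functional Pol III cassette. POU6F2 is annotated as a probable POU-domain factor implicated in early differentiation of retinal amacrine and ganglion cells. The construct suits stable overexpression studies and directed-differentiation screens.
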