Features (pLannotate 1.2.2; 31 found; start..end, strand, type, name):
      5..231     +  promoter       RSV promoter: Rous sarcoma virus enhancer/promoter
    232..412     +  LTR            5' LTR (truncated): truncated 5' long terminal repeat (LTR) from HIV-1
    459..584     +  misc_feature   HIV-1 Ψ: packaging signal of human immunodeficiency virus type 1
    568..931     +  CDS            HIV-1 gag (fragment): gag protein from human immunodeficiency virus 1; gag
   1077..1310    +  misc_feature   RRE: The Rev response element (RRE) of HIV-1 allows for Rev-dependent mRNA export from the nucleus to the cytoplasm.
   1687..1713    +  CDS            Rev (fragment): human immunodeficiency virus 1 (HIV-1) Rev protein; rev; enhances nuclear export of unspliced and incompletely spliced viral mRNAs
   1720..1743    +  promoter       SV40 promoter (fragment): SV40 early promoter
   1744..1815    +  promoter       SV40 promoter (fragment): SV40 enhancer and early promoter
   1839..1974    +  rep_origin     SV40 ori: SV40 origin of replication
   2020..2616    +  CDS            PuroR (fragment): puromycin N-acetyltransferase; pac from Streptomyces; confers resistance to puromycin
   2665..2782    +  misc_feature   cPPT/CTS: central polypurine tract and central termination sequence of HIV-1
   2847..2913    +  CDS            small t antigen (fragment): SV40 (simian virus 40) small t antigen
   2920..4098    +  promoter       EF-1α promoter: strong constitutive promoter for human elongation factor EF-1α
   4115..6187    +  CDS            POU6F2: PO6F2_HUMAN - Also known as RPF1. Experimental evidence at protein level: Swiss-Prot protein existence level 1. Probable transcription factor likely to be involved in early steps in the differentiation of amacrine and ganglion cells. Recognizes and binds to the DNA sequence 5'-ATGCAAAT-3'. Isoform 1 does not bind DNA. From Homo sapiens (Human).
   6203..6256    +  promoter       U6 promoter (fragment): RNA polymerase III promoter for human U6 snRNA
   6298..6886    +  misc_feature   WPRE: woodchuck hepatitis virus posttranscriptional regulatory element
   6937..6956    +  misc_feature   cPPT/CTS (fragment): central polypurine tract and central termination sequence of HIV-1
   6958..7191    +  LTR            3' LTR (ΔU3): self-inactivating 3' long terminal repeat (LTR) from HIV-1
   7269..7390    +  polyA_signal   SV40 poly(A) signal: SV40 polyadenylation signal
   7430..7565    +  rep_origin     SV40 ori: SV40 origin of replication
   7586..7604    -  promoter       T7 promoter: promoter for bacteriophage T7 RNA polymerase
   7612..7767    +  CDS            lacZα (fragment): LacZα fragment of β-galactosidase; lacZ fragment
   7772..8200    +  rep_origin     f1 ori (sequence partly withheld): f1 bacteriophage origin of replication; arrow indicates direction of (+) strand synthesis
   8253..8357    +  promoter       AmpR promoter: bla
   8358..9218    +  CDS            AmpR: β-lactamase; bla; confers resistance to ampicillin, carbenicillin, and related antibiotics
   9389..9977    +  rep_origin     ori: high-copy-number ColE1/pMB1/pBR322/pUC origin of replication
  10160..10252   +  CDS            lacI (fragment): lac repressor; lacI; The lac repressor binds to the lac operator to inhibit transcription in E. coli. This inhibition can be relieved by adding lactose or isopropyl-β-D-thiogalactopyranoside (IPTG).
  10265..10286   +  protein_bind   CAP binding site: CAP binding activates transcription in the presence of cAMP. E. coli catabolite activator protein
  10301..10331   +  promoter       lac promoter: promoter for the E. coli lac operon
  10339..10355   +  protein_bind   lac operator: The lac repressor binds to the lac operator to inhibit transcription in E. coli. This inhibition can be relieved by adding lactose or isopropyl-β-D-thiogalactopyranoside (IPTG). lac repressor encoded by lacI
  10400..10418   +  promoter       T3 promoter: promoter for bacteriophage T3 RNA polymerase
>Addgene plasmid #144133 | TFORF2601 | addgene full sequence | sequence record 396200 | Addgene NGS Result
TTAATGTAGTCTTATGCAATACTCTTGTAGTCTTGCAACATGGTAACGATGAGTTAGCAACATGCCTTAC
AAGGAGAGAAAAAGCACCGTGCATGCCGATTGGTGGAAGTAAGGTGGTACGATCGTGCCTTATTAGGAAG
GCAACAGACGGGTCTGACATGGATTGGACGAACCACTGAATTGCCGCATTGCAGAGATATTGTATTTAAG
TGCCTAGCTCGATACATAAACGGGTCTCTCTGGTTAGACCAGATCTGAGCCTGGGAGCTCTCTGGCTAAC
TAGGGAACCCACTGCTTAAGCCTCAATAAAGCTTGCCTTGAGTGCTTCAAGTAGTGTGTGCCCGTCTGTT
GTGTGACTCTGGTAACTAGAGATCCCTCAGACCCTTTTAGTCAGTGTGGAAAATCTCTAGCAGTGGCGCC
CGAACAGGGACTTGAAAGCGAAAGGGAAACCAGAGGAGCTCTCTCGACGCAGGACTCGGCTTGCTGAAGC
GCGCACGGCAAGAGGCGAGGGGCGGCGACTGGTGAGTACGCCAAAAATTTTGACTAGCGGAGGCTAGAAG
GAGAGAGATGGGTGCGAGAGCGTCAGTATTAAGCGGGGGAGAATTAGATCGCGATGGGAAAAAATTCGGT
TAAGGCCAGGGGGAAAGAAAAAATATAAATTAAAACATATAGTATGGGCAAGCAGGGAGCTAGAACGATT
CGCAGTTAATCCTGGCCTGTTAGAAACATCAGAAGGCTGTAGACAAATACTGGGACAGCTACAACCATCC
CTTCAGACAGGATCAGAAGAACTTAGATCATTATATAATACAGTAGCAACCCTCTATTGTGTGCATCAAA
GGATAGAGATAAAAGACACCAAGGAAGCTTTAGACAAGATAGAGGAAGAGCAAAACAAAAGTAAGACCAC
CGCACAGCAAGCGGCCGCTGATCTTCAGACCTGGAGGAGGAGATATGAGGGACAATTGGAGAAGTGAATT
ATATAAATATAAAGTAGTAAAAATTGAACCATTAGGAGTAGCACCCACCAAGGCAAAGAGAAGAGTGGTG
CAGAGAGAAAAAAGAGCAGTGGGAATAGGAGCTTTGTTCCTTGGGTTCTTGGGAGCAGCAGGAAGCACTA
TGGGCGCAGCGTCAATGACGCTGACGGTACAGGCCAGACAATTATTGTCTGGTATAGTGCAGCAGCAGAA
CAATTTGCTGAGGGCTATTGAGGCGCAACAGCATCTGTTGCAACTCACAGTCTGGGGCATCAAGCAGCTC
CAGGCAAGAATCCTGGCTGTGGAAAGATACCTAAAGGATCAACAGCTCCTGGGGATTTGGGGTTGCTCTG
GAAAACTCATTTGCACCACTGCTGTGCCTTGGAATGCTAGTTGGAGTAATAAATCTCTGGAACAGATTTG
GAATCACACGACCTGGATGGAGTGGGACAGAGAAATTAACAATTACACAAGCTTAATACACTCCTTAATT
GAAGAATCGCAAAACCAGCAAGAAAAGAATGAACAAGAATTATTGGAATTAGATAAATGGGCAAGTTTGT
GGAATTGGTTTAACATAACAAATTGGCTGTGGTATATAAAATTATTCATAATGATAGTAGGAGGCTTGGT
AGGTTTAAGAATAGTTTTTGCTGTACTTTCTATAGTGAATAGAGTTAGGCAGGGATATTCACCATTATCG
TTTCAGACCCACCTCCCAACCCCGAGGGGACCCATGCATTGCATCTCAATTAGTCAGCAACCAGGTGTGG
AAAGTCCCCAGGCTCCCCAGCAGGCAGAAGTATGCAAAGCATGCGTCTCAATTAGTCAGCAACCATAGTC
CCGCCCCTAACTCCGCCCATCCCGCCCCTAACTCCGCCCAGTTCCGCCCATTCTCCGCCCCATGGCTGAC
TAATTTTTTTTATTTATGCAGAGGCCGAGGCCGCCTCGGCCTCTGAGCTATTCCAGAAGTAGTGAGGAGG
CTTTTTTGGAGGCCTAGGCTTTTGCAAAAAGCTTTCTAGAGGTACCACCGGAGCTTACCATGACCGAGTA
CAAGCCCACGGTGCGCCTCGCCACCCGCGACGACGTCCCCAGGGCCGTACGCACCCTCGCCGCCGCGTTC
GCCGACTACCCCGCCACGCGCCACACCGTCGATCCGGACCGCCACATCGAGCGGGTCACCGAGCTGCAAG
AACTCTTCCTCACGCGCGTCGGGCTCGACATCGGCAAGGTGTGGGTCGCGGACGACGGCGCCGCCGTGGC
GGTCTGGACCACGCCGGAGAGCGTCGAAGCGGGGGCGGTGTTCGCCGAGATCGGCCCGCGCATGGCCGAG
TTGAGCGGTTCCCGGCTGGCCGCGCAGCAACAGATGGAAGGCCTCCTGGCGCCGCACCGGCCCAAGGAGC
CCGCGTGGTTCCTGGCCACCGTCGGCGTCTCGCCCGACCACCAGGGCAAGGGTCTGGGCAGCGCCGTCGT
GCTCCCCGGAGTGGAGGCGGCCGAGCGCGCCGGGGTGCCCGCCTTCCTGGAGACCTCCGCGCCCCGCAAC
CTCCCCTTCTACGAGCGGCTCGGCTTCACCGTCACCGCCGACGTCGAGGTGCCCGAAGGACCGCGCACCT
GGTGCATGACCCGCAAGCCCGGTGCCAGTTAACGAATTCTAGATCTTGAGACAAATGGCAGTATTCATCC
ACAATTTTAAAAGAAAAGGGGGGATTGGGGGGTACAGTGCAGGGGAAAGAATAGTAGACATAATAGCAAC
AGACATACAAACTAAAGAATTACAAAAACAAATTACAAAAATTCAAAATTTTCGGGTTTATTACAGGGAC
AGCAGAGATCCACTTTGGCGCCGGCTCGAGGCCTGCAGGTGCAAAGATGGATAAAGTTTTAAACAGAGAG
GAATCTTTGCAGCTAATGGACCTTCTAGGTCTTGAAAGGAGTGGGAATTGGCTCCGGTGCCCGTCAGTGG
GCAGAGCGCACATCGCCCACAGTCCCCGAGAAGTTGGGGGGAGGGGTCGGCAATTGAACCGGTGCCTAGA
GAAGGTGGCGCGGGGTAAACTGGGAAAGTGATGTCGTGTACTGGCTCCGCCTTTTTCCCGAGGGTGGGGG
AGAACCGTATATAAGTGCAGTAGTCGCCGTGAACGTTCTTTTTCGCAACGGGTTTGCCGCCAGAACACAG
GTAAGTGCCGTGTGTGGTTCCCGCGGGCCTGGCCTCTTTACGGGTTATGGCCCTTGCGTGCCTTGAATTA
CTTCCACCTGGCTGCAGTACGTGATTCTTGATCCCGAGCTTCGGGTTGGAAGTGGGTGGGAGAGTTCGAG
GCCTTGCGCTTAAGGAGCCCCTTCGCCTCGTGCTTGAGTTGAGGCCTGGCCTGGGCGCTGGGGCCGCCGC
GTGCGAATCTGGTGGCACCTTCGCGCCTGTCTCGCTGCTTTCGATAAGTCTCTAGCCATTTAAAATTTTT
GATGACCTGCTGCGACGCTTTTTTTCTGGCAAGATAGTCTTGTAAATGCGGGCCAAGATCTGCACACTGG
TATTTCGGTTTTTGGGGCCGCGGGCGGCGACGGGGCCCGTGCGTCCCAGCGCACATGTTCGGCGAGGCGG
GGCCTGCGAGCGCGGCCACCGAGAATCGGACGGGGGTAGTCTCAAGCTGGCCGGCCTGCTCTGGTGCCTG
GCCTCGCGCCGCCGTGTATCGCCCCGCCCTGGGCGGCAAGGCTGGCCCGGTCGGCACCAGTTGCGTGAGC
GGAAAGATGGCCGCTTCCCGGCCCTGCTGCAGGGAGCTCAAAATGGAGGACGCGGCGCTCGGGAGAGCGG
GCGGGTGAGTCACCCACACAAAGGAAAAGGGCCTTTCCGTCCTCAGCCGTCGCTTCATGTGACTCCACGG
AGTACCGGGCGCCGTCCAGGCACCTCGATTAGTTCTCGAGCTTTTGGAGTACGTCGTCTTTAGGTTGGGG
GGAGGGGTTTTATGCGATGGAGTTTCCCCACACTGAGTGGGTGGAGACTGAAGTTAGGCCAGCTTGGCAC
TTGATGTAATTCTCCTTGGAATTTGCCCTTTTTGAGTTTGGATCTTGGTTCATTCTCAAGCCTCAGACAG
TGGTTCAAAGTTTTTTTCTTCCATTTCAGGTGTCGTGAGGCTAGCACCGCCACCATGAGTGCTCTTCTTC
AGGATCCAATGATAGCTGGACAAGTCAGTAAGCCCTTGCTGTCAGTGCGGAGTGAAATGAATGCGGAGTT
GAGAGGTGAGGACAAGGCTGCTACTTCAGACAGCGAGCTGAATGAGCCCCTGCTTGCGCCTGTGGAATCA
AATGACAGCGAGGACACTCCCAGCAAGCTCTTCGGGGCTAGAGGAAACCCAGCATTATCAGACCCAGGCA
CTCCTGACCAACACCAGGCCAGTCAGACCCACCCCCCATTTCCAGTTGGGCCACAGCCACTTCTGACGGC
ACAGCAGTTAGCTTCTGCTGTGGCCGGCGTGATGCCGGGAGGCCCCCCAGCCCTCAACCAGCCAATCCTC
ATTCCCTTCAACATGGCGGGACAGCTAGGAGGCCAGCAAGGACTGGTTCTCACACTGCCAACAGCGAATC
TCACCAACATCCAAGGGCTGGTGGCAGCAGCTGCAGCCGGAGGCATTATGACTCTGCCACTGCAAAATCT
ACAAGCTACCTCATCCCTGAACTCCCAGCTCCAGCAGCTCCAGCTCCAGCTCCAGCAGCAGCAGCAGCAG
CAGCAGCAGCAGCCTCCCCCGTCAACCAACCAGCACCCGCAACCAGCCCCACAGGCGCCCTCGCAGTCCC
AGCAGCAGCCGCTGCAGCCCACCCCACCCCAGCAGCCACCACCCGCCTCTCAGCAGCCGCCAGCTCCTAC
ATCTCAGCTGCAACAGGCGCCTCAGCCCCAGCAGCACCAACCCCACTCCCACTCCCAGAACCAGAACCAA
CCATCTCCAACCCAGCAGAGCTCCAGCCCCCCGCAGAAACCTAGTCAGTCTCCAGGACATGGCCTGCCTT
CACCGCTCACGCCACCCAATCCTCTACAGCTGGTTAATAATCCACTAGCAAGTCAGGCTGCAGCGGCTGC
AGCAGCCATGAGCTCCATAGCAAGCTCACAGGCCTTTGGCAATGCCCTCTCCAGTCTTCAGGGGGTCACA
GGTCAACTAGTTACTAATGCACAAGGACAGATTATCGGGACCATTCCACTGATGCCTAATCCAGGGCCAT
CGAGCCAAGCAGCAAGCGGCACTCAGGGCTTGCAAGTGCAGCCAATCACCCCCCAGCTCCTCACAAACGC
CCAGGGCCAGATCATCGCCACAGTCATTGGGAACCAGATCCTGCCCGTGATCAACACCCAGGGCATCACG
CTGTCACCCATCAAGCCCGGCCAGCAGCTCCACCAACCCTCCCAGACGTCAGTGGGTCAAGCAGCCTCCC
AAGGCAACCTTCTGCACCTGGCTCACAGCCAAGCATCCATGTCTCAAAGTCCCGTCCGGCAGGCTTCCTC
TTCTTCCTCCTCATCCTCCTCTTCTTCAGCTTTGAGCGTGGGCCAGTTAGTCAGCAATCCTCAAACGGCA
GCGGGTGAGGTGGATGGGGTTAATCTGGAGGAGATCCGAGAATTTGCCAAAGCTTTTAAAATCCGGCGCC
TGTCCCTTGGCCTGACCCAGACTCAGGTGGGACAGGCTCTCAGTGCTACAGAGGGCCCCGCGTACAGCCA
GTCGGCCATCTGCAGACACACCATCCTGAGAAGCCACTTTTTCCTACCACAGGAAGCCCAAGAGAACACT
ATAGCTAGCAGTCTGACAGCCAAACTGAACCCTGGCCTTTTGTATCCTGCCAGGTTTGAAAAGCTGGACA
TCACCCCTAAAAGTGCCCAGAAGATCAAGCCGGTGCTTGAGCGGTGGATGGCTGAGGCTGAGGCCCGCCA
TCGAGCAGGTATGCAGAACCTGACCGAGTTTATCGGGAGTGAACCATCCAAAAAGCGCAAGCGGCGCACC
TCCTTCACACCCCAGGCCCTTGAGATCCTCAATGCCCACTTTGAGAAGAACACACACCCTTCTGGGCAGG
AAATGACCGAAATTGCTGAGAAGCTGAACTATGACCGAGAAGTAGTTAGAGTTTGGTTCTGCAATAAGAG
GCAAGCCCTGAAGAACACAATTAAACGCTTAAAACAGCACGAGCCGGCCACGGCAGTCCCTTTGGAGCCC
TTAACAGACTCTCTGGAAGAAAACTCCTAGTAATGAACTAGTCCGTAACTTGAAAGTATTTCGATTTCTT
GGCTTTATATATCTTGTGGAAAGGACGATGTCTTTCCCGGTAAGACTTTGTCACGCGTTAAGTCGACAAT
CAACCTCTGGATTACAAAATTTGTGAAAGATTGACTGGTATTCTTAACTATGTTGCTCCTTTTACGCTAT
GTGGATACGCTGCTTTAATGCCTTTGTATCATGCTATTGCTTCCCGTATGGCTTTCATTTTCTCCTCCTT
GTATAAATCCTGGTTGCTGTCTCTTTATGAGGAGTTGTGGCCCGTTGTCAGGCAACGTGGCGTGGTGTGC
ACTGTGTTTGCTGACGCAACCCCCACTGGTTGGGGCATTGCCACCACCTGTCAGCTCCTTTCCGGGACTT
TCGCTTTCCCCCTCCCTATTGCCACGGCGGAACTCATCGCCGCCTGCCTTGCCCGCTGCTGGACAGGGGC
TCGGCTGTTGGGCACTGACAATTCCGTGGTGTTGTCGGGGAAATCATCGTCCTTTCCTTGGCTGCTCGCC
TGTGTTGCCACCTGGATTCTGCGCGGGACGTCCTTCTGCTACGTCCCTTCGGCCCTCAATCCAGCGGACC
TTCCTTCCCGCGGCCTGCTGCCGGCTCTGCGGCCTCTTCCGCGTCTTCGCCTTCGCCCTCAGACGAGTCG
GATCTCCCTTTGGGCCGCCTCCCCGCGTCGACTTTAAGACCAATGACTTACAAGGCAGCTGTAGATCTTA
GCCACTTTTTAAAAGAAAAGGGGGGACTGGAAGGGCTAATTCACTCCCAACGAAGACAAGATCTGCTTTT
TGCTTGTACTGGGTCTCTCTGGTTAGACCAGATCTGAGCCTGGGAGCTCTCTGGCTAACTAGGGAACCCA
CTGCTTAAGCCTCAATAAAGCTTGCCTTGAGTGCTTCAAGTAGTGTGTGCCCGTCTGTTGTGTGACTCTG
GTAACTAGAGATCCCTCAGACCCTTTTAGTCAGTGTGGAAAATCTCTAGCAGTACGTATAGTAGTTCATG
TCATCTTATTATTCAGTATTTATAACTTGCAAAGAAATGAATATCAGAGAGTGAGAGGAACTTGTTTATT
GCAGCTTATAATGGTTACAAATAAAGCAATAGCATCACAAATTTCACAAATAAAGCATTTTTTTCACTGC
ATTCTAGTTGTGGTTTGTCCAAACTCATCAATGTATCTTATCATGTCTGGCTCTAGCTATCCCGCCCCTA
ACTCCGCCCATCCCGCCCCTAACTCCGCCCAGTTCCGCCCATTCTCCGCCCCATGGCTGACTAATTTTTT
TTATTTATGCAGAGGCCGAGGCCGCCTCGGCCTCTGAGCTATTCCAGAAGTAGTGAGGAGGCTTTTTTGG
AGGCCTAGGGACGTACCCAATTCGCCCTATAGTGAGTCGTATTACGCGCGCTCACTGGCCGTCGTTTTAC
AACGTCGTGACTGGGAAAACCCTGGCGTTACCCAACTTAATCGCCTTGCAGCACATCCCCCTTTCGCCAG
CTGGCGTAATAGCGAAGAGGCCCGCACCGATCGCCCTTCCCAACAGTTGCGCAGCCTGAATGGCGAATGG
G
[124 nt withheld, positions 7772-7895]
C
[91 nt withheld, positions 7897-7987]
A
[49 nt withheld, positions 7989-8037]
CCTTTGACGTTGGAGTCCACGTTCTTT
[37 nt withheld, positions 8065-8101]
ACCCTATCTCGGTCTATTCTTTTGATTTATAAGGGATTTTGCCGATTTCGGCCTATTGGTTAAAAAATGA
GCTGATTTAACAAAAATTTAACGCGAATTTTAACAAAATATTAACGCTTACAATTTAGGTGGCACTTTTC
GGGGAAATGTGCGCGGAACCCCTATTTGTTTATTTTTCTAAATACATTCAAATATGTATCCGCTCATGAG
ACAATAACCCTGATAAATGCTTCAATAATATTGAAAAAGGAAGAGTATGAGTATTCAACATTTCCGTGTC
GCCCTTATTCCCTTTTTTGCGGCATTTTGCCTTCCTGTTTTTGCTCACCCAGAAACGCTGGTGAAAGTAA
AAGATGCTGAAGATCAGTTGGGTGCACGAGTGGGTTACATCGAACTGGATCTCAACAGCGGTAAGATCCT
TGAGAGTTTTCGCCCCGAAGAACGTTTTCCAATGATGAGCACTTTTAAAGTTCTGCTATGTGGCGCGGTA
TTATCCCGTATTGACGCCGGGCAAGAGCAACTCGGTCGCCGCATACACTATTCTCAGAATGACTTGGTTG
AGTACTCACCAGTCACAGAAAAGCATCTTACGGATGGCATGACAGTAAGAGAATTATGCAGTGCTGCCAT
AACCATGAGTGATAACACTGCGGCCAACTTACTTCTGACAACGATCGGAGGACCGAAGGAGCTAACCGCT
TTTTTGCACAACATGGGGGATCATGTAACTCGCCTTGATCGTTGGGAACCGGAGCTGAATGAAGCCATAC
CAAACGACGAGCGTGACACCACGATGCCTGTAGCAATGGCAACAACGTTGCGCAAACTATTAACTGGCGA
ACTACTTACTCTAGCTTCCCGGCAACAATTAATAGACTGGATGGAGGCGGATAAAGTTGCAGGACCACTT
CTGCGCTCGGCCCTTCCGGCTGGCTGGTTTATTGCTGATAAATCTGGAGCCGGTGAGCGTGGGTCTCGCG
GTATCATTGCAGCACTGGGGCCAGATGGTAAGCCCTCCCGTATCGTAGTTATCTACACGACGGGGAGTCA
GGCAACTATGGATGAACGAAATAGACAGATCGCTGAGATAGGTGCCTCACTGATTAAGCATTGGTAACTG
TCAGACCAAGTTTACTCATATATACTTTAGATTGATTTAAAACTTCATTTTTAATTTAAAAGGATCTAGG
TGAAGATCCTTTTTGATAATCTCATGACCAAAATCCCTTAACGTGAGTTTTCGTTCCACTGAGCGTCAGA
CCCCGTAGAAAAGATCAAAGGATCTTCTTGAGATCCTTTTTTTCTGCGCGTAATCTGCTGCTTGCAAACA
AAAAAACCACCGCTACCAGCGGTGGTTTGTTTGCCGGATCAAGAGCTACCAACTCTTTTTCCGAAGGTAA
CTGGCTTCAGCAGAGCGCAGATACCAAATACTGTTCTTCTAGTGTAGCCGTAGTTAGGCCACCACTTCAA
GAACTCTGTAGCACCGCCTACATACCTCGCTCTGCTAATCCTGTTACCAGTGGCTGCTGCCAGTGGCGAT
AAGTCGTGTCTTACCGGGTTGGACTCAAGACGATAGTTACCGGATAAGGCGCAGCGGTCGGGCTGAACGG
GGGGTTCGTGCACACAGCCCAGCTTGGAGCGAACGACCTACACCGAACTGAGATACCTACAGCGTGAGCT
ATGAGAAAGCGCCACGCTTCCCGAAGGGAGAAAGGCGGACAGGTATCCGGTAAGCGGCAGGGTCGGAACA
GGAGAGCGCACGAGGGAGCTTCCAGGGGGAAACGCCTGGTATCTTTATAGTCCTGTCGGGTTTCGCCACC
TCTGACTTGAGCGTCGATTTTTGTGATGCTCGTCAGGGGGGCGGAGCCTATGGAAAAACGCCAGCAACGC
GGCCTTTTTACGGTTCCTGGCCTTTTGCTGGCCTTTTGCTCACATGTTCTTTCCTGCGTTATCCCCTGAT
TCTGTGGATAACCGTATTACCGCCTTTGAGTGAGCTGATACCGCTCGCCGCAGCCGAACGACCGAGCGCA
GCGAGTCAGTGAGCGAGGAAGCGGAAGAGCGCCCAATACGCAAACCGCCTCTCCCCGCGCGTTGGCCGAT
TCATTAATGCAGCTGGCACGACAGGTTTCCCGACTGGAAAGCGGGCAGTGAGCGCAACGCAATTAATGTG
AGTTAGCTCACTCATTAGGCACCCCAGGCTTTACACTTTATGCTTCCGGCTCGTATGTTGTGTGGAATTG
TGAGCGGATAACAATTTCACACAGGAAACAGCTATGACCATGATTACGCCAAGCGCGCAATTAACCCTCA
CTAAAGGGAACAAAAGCTGGAGCTGCAAGC
