>Addgene plasmid #144133 | TFORF2601 | depositor partial sequence | sequence record 284523 | Insert
ACCGCCACCATGAGTGCTCTTCTTCAGGATCCAATGATAGCTGGACAAGTCAGTAAGCCCTTGCTGTCAG
TGCGGAGTGAAATGAATGCGGAGTTGAGAGGTGAGGACAAGGCTGCTACTTCAGACAGCGAGCTGAATGA
GCCCCTGCTTGCGCCTGTGGAATCAAATGACAGCGAGGACACTCCCAGCAAGCTCTTCGGGGCTAGAGGA
AACCCAGCATTATCAGACCCAGGCACTCCTGACCAACACCAGGCCAGTCAGACCCACCCCCCATTTCCAG
TTGGGCCACAGCCACTTCTGACGGCACAGCAGTTAGCTTCTGCTGTGGCCGGCGTGATGCCGGGAGGCCC
CCCAGCCCTCAACCAGCCAATCCTCATTCCCTTCAACATGGCGGGACAGCTAGGAGGCCAGCAAGGACTG
GTTCTCACACTGCCAACAGCGAATCTCACCAACATCCAAGGGCTGGTGGCAGCAGCTGCAGCCGGAGGCA
TTATGACTCTGCCACTGCAAAATCTACAAGCTACCTCATCCCTGAACTCCCAGCTCCAGCAGCTCCAGCT
CCAGCTCCAGCAGCAGCAGCAGCAGCAGCAGCAGCAGCCTCCCCCGTCAACCAACCAGCACCCGCAACCA
GCCCCACAGGCGCCCTCGCAGTCCCAGCAGCAGCCGCTGCAGCCCACCCCACCCCAGCAGCCACCACCCG
CCTCTCAGCAGCCGCCAGCTCCTACATCTCAGCTGCAACAGGCGCCTCAGCCCCAGCAGCACCAACCCCA
CTCCCACTCCCAGAACCAGAACCAACCATCTCCAACCCAGCAGAGCTCCAGCCCCCCGCAGAAACCTAGT
CAGTCTCCAGGACATGGCCTGCCTTCACCGCTCACGCCACCCAATCCTCTACAGCTGGTTAATAATCCAC
TAGCAAGTCAGGCTGCAGCGGCTGCAGCAGCCATGAGCTCCATAGCAAGCTCACAGGCCTTTGGCAATGC
CCTCTCCAGTCTTCAGGGGGTCACAGGTCAACTAGTTACTAATGCACAAGGACAGATTATCGGGACCATT
CCACTGATGCCTAATCCAGGGCCATCGAGCCAAGCAGCAAGCGGCACTCAGGGCTTGCAAGTGCAGCCAA
TCACCCCCCAGCTCCTCACAAACGCCCAGGGCCAGATCATCGCCACAGTCATTGGGAACCAGATCCTGCC
CGTGATCAACACCCAGGGCATCACGCTGTCACCCATCAAGCCCGGCCAGCAGCTCCACCAACCCTCCCAG
ACGTCAGTGGGTCAAGCAGCCTCCCAAGGCAACCTTCTGCACCTGGCTCACAGCCAAGCATCCATGTCTC
AAAGTCCCGTCCGGCAGGCTTCCTCTTCTTCCTCCTCATCCTCCTCTTCTTCAGCTTTGAGCGTGGGCCA
GTTAGTCAGCAATCCTCAAACGGCAGCGGGTGAGGTGGATGGGGTTAATCTGGAGGAGATCCGAGAATTT
GCCAAAGCTTTTAAAATCCGGCGCCTGTCCCTTGGCCTGACCCAGACTCAGGTGGGACAGGCTCTCAGTG
CTACAGAGGGCCCCGCGTACAGCCAGTCGGCCATCTGCAGACACACCATCCTGAGAAGCCACTTTTTCCT
ACCACAGGAAGCCCAAGAGAACACTATAGCTAGCAGTCTGACAGCCAAACTGAACCCTGGCCTTTTGTAT
CCTGCCAGGTTTGAAAAGCTGGACATCACCCCTAAAAGTGCCCAGAAGATCAAGCCGGTGCTTGAGCGGT
GGATGGCTGAGGCTGAGGCCCGCCATCGAGCAGGTATGCAGAACCTGACCGAGTTTATCGGGAGTGAACC
ATCCAAAAAGCGCAAGCGGCGCACCTCCTTCACACCCCAGGCCCTTGAGATCCTCAATGCCCACTTTGAG
AAGAACACACACCCTTCTGGGCAGGAAATGACCGAAATTGCTGAGAAGCTGAACTATGACCGAGAAGTAG
TTAGAGTTTGGTTCTGCAATAAGAGGCAAGCCCTGAAGAACACAATTAAACGCTTAAAACAGCACGAGCC
GGCCACGGCAGTCCCTTTGGAGCCCTTAACAGACTCTCTGGAAGAAAACTCCTAGTAATGAACTAGTCCG
TAACTTGAAAGTATTTCGATTTCTTGGCTTTATATATCTTGTGGAAAGGACGATGTCTTTCCCGGTAAGA
CTTTGTC
