>Addgene plasmid #144133 | TFORF2601 | depositor partial sequence | sequence record 284524 | Barcode
TGTCTTTCCCGGTAAGACTTTGTC
